Addgene plasmid #202723: EGFP-PIP5K1BD266K
Purpose: expresses fluorescent protein-tagged enzyme
Depositing lab: Gerry Hammond. Depositing organization: University of Pittsburgh (University, School of Medicine, and Cancer Institute). Publication: A novel homeostatic mechanism tunes PI(4,5)P2-dependent signaling at the plasma membrane. Wills RC, Doyle CP, Zewe JP, Pacheco J, Hansen SD, Hammond GRV. J Cell Sci. 2023 Aug 3:jcs.261494. doi: 10.1242/jcs.261494. PubMed 37534432.
Backbone
  Vector backbone: pEGFP-C1
  Vector type: Mammalian Expression
Growth in bacteria
  Bacterial resistance: Kanamycin, 50 μg/mL
  Growth temperature: 37°C
  Growth strain: DH5alpha
  Copy number: High Copy
Gene/Insert
  Gene/Insert name: EGFP:PIP5K1B(D266K)
  Species: H. sapiens (human)
  Entrez Gene: PIP5K1B (a.k.a. MSS4, STM7)
  Cloning method: Gibson Cloning
Terms and licenses: Academic/Nonprofit Terms; Industry Terms: Not Available to Industry
Depositor comments: Please visit https://www.biorxiv.org/content/10.1101/2022.06.30.498262v3 for bioRxiv preprint.
How to cite: EGFP-PIP5K1BD266K was a gift from Gerry Hammond (Addgene plasmid # 202723 ; http://n2t.net/addgene:202723 ; RRID:Addgene_202723)
