[The description below was written by a language model from this plasmid's Addgene catalogue record and pLannotate feature annotations shown in this document.]
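Description:
EGFP-PIP5K1BD266K is a mammalian expression plasmid built on the pEGFP-C1 backbone that produces human PIP5K1B (phosphatidylinositol 4-phosphate 5-kinase type I beta, also known as STM7 or MSS4) fused at its N-terminus to EGFP. The 6,354 nt plasmid replicates in E. coli at high copy from a ColE1/pUC-type origin and is selected with kanamycin. Resistance comes from the Tn5 NeoR/KanR (aminoglycoside phosphotransferase) gene, which sits downstream of tandem bacterial (AmpR-type) and SV40 early promoters and is terminated by the HSV TK polyadenylation signal. This dual-promoter arrangement lets the same gene confer kanamycin resistance in bacteria and G418 resistance in mammalian cells. An f1 origin is also present, a standard backbone element for single-stranded DNA production. Short fragment hits to ble, the bGH poly(A) signal and SV40 large T antigen appear to be annotation matches to backbone sequence rather than functional parts.

The expression cassette uses the human CMV immediate early enhancer and promoter to drive the EGFP coding sequence, followed in the same orientation by a remnant of the multiple cloning site acting as a linker, then the PIP5K1B coding sequence, with the SV40 poly(A) signal ending the transcript. The insert was assembled by Gibson cloning and carries a D266K substitution. The record does not state the functional consequence of this mutation, describing the purpose only as expression of a fluorescent protein-tagged enzyme. The associated publication concerns homeostatic control of PI(4,5)P2-dependent signalling at the plasma membrane, so the construct fits use in transfected mammalian cells to visualise localisation of the mutant kinase and assess its effects on phosphoinositide levels.
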