Features (pLannotate 1.2.2; 15 found; start..end, strand, type, name):
     80..874     +  CDS            NeoR/KanR: aminoglycoside phosphotransferase from Tn5; aph(3')-II (or nptII); confers resistance to neomycin, kanamycin, and G418 (Geneticin®)
    895..1047    +  CDS            ble (fragment): BLE_KLEPN - Experimental evidence at protein level: Swiss-Prot protein existence level 1. Binding protein with a strong affinity to the bleomycin family of antibiotics. Binds to CL990; an antimitotic-antibiotic compound. From Klebsiella pneumoniae.
   1106..1153    +  polyA_signal   HSV TK poly(A) signal: herpes simplex virus thymidine kinase polyadenylation signal (Cole and Stacy, 1985)
   1244..1260    -  polyA_signal   bGH poly(A) signal (fragment): bovine growth hormone polyadenylation signal
   1482..2070    +  rep_origin     ori: high-copy-number ColE1/pMB1/pBR322/pUC origin of replication
   2245..2548    +  enhancer       CMV enhancer: human cytomegalovirus immediate early enhancer
   2549..2752    +  promoter       CMV promoter: human cytomegalovirus (CMV) immediate early promoter
   2797..3513    +  CDS            EGFP: EGFP is a basic (constitutively fluorescent) green fluorescent protein published in 1996, derived from Aequorea victoria. It is reported to be a rapidly-maturing weak dimer with moderate acid sensitivity.
   3514..3567    +  misc_feature   MCS (fragment): multiple cloning site
   3568..5187    +  CDS            PIP5K1B: PI51B_HUMAN - Also known as STM7 From Homo sapiens (Human).
   5219..5303    +  CDS            large T antigen (fragment): large T antigen from SV40 (simian virus 40)
   5326..5447    +  polyA_signal   SV40 poly(A) signal: SV40 polyadenylation signal
   5481..5909    -  rep_origin     f1 ori (sequence partly withheld): f1 bacteriophage origin of replication; arrow indicates direction of (+) strand synthesis
   5936..6040    +  promoter       AmpR promoter: bla
   6042..45      +  promoter       SV40 promoter (across the origin): SV40 enhancer and early promoter
>Addgene plasmid #202723 | EGFP-PIP5K1BD266K | addgene full sequence | sequence record 399478 | Addgene NGS Result
CAGAAGTAGTGAGGAGGCTTTTTTGGAGGCCTAGGCTTTTGCAAAGATCGATCAAGAGACAGGATGAGGA
TCGTTTCGCATGATTGAACAAGATGGATTGCACGCAGGTTCTCCGGCCGCTTGGGTGGAGAGGCTATTCG
GCTATGACTGGGCACAACAGACAATCGGCTGCTCTGATGCCGCCGTGTTCCGGCTGTCAGCGCAGGGGCG
CCCGGTTCTTTTTGTCAAGACCGACCTGTCCGGTGCCCTGAATGAACTGCAAGACGAGGCAGCGCGGCTA
TCGTGGCTGGCCACGACGGGCGTTCCTTGCGCAGCTGTGCTCGACGTTGTCACTGAAGCGGGAAGGGACT
GGCTGCTATTGGGCGAAGTGCCGGGGCAGGATCTCCTGTCATCTCACCTTGCTCCTGCCGAGAAAGTATC
CATCATGGCTGATGCAATGCGGCGGCTGCATACGCTTGATCCGGCTACCTGCCCATTCGACCACCAAGCG
AAACATCGCATCGAGCGAGCACGTACTCGGATGGAAGCCGGTCTTGTCGATCAGGATGATCTGGACGAAG
AGCATCAGGGGCTCGCGCCAGCCGAACTGTTCGCCAGGCTCAAGGCGAGCATGCCCGACGGCGAGGATCT
CGTCGTGACCCATGGCGATGCCTGCTTGCCGAATATCATGGTGGAAAATGGCCGCTTTTCTGGATTCATC
GACTGTGGCCGGCTGGGTGTGGCGGACCGCTATCAGGACATAGCGTTGGCTACCCGTGATATTGCTGAAG
AGCTTGGCGGCGAATGGGCTGACCGCTTCCTCGTGCTTTACGGTATCGCCGCTCCCGATTCGCAGCGCAT
CGCCTTCTATCGCCTTCTTGACGAGTTCTTCTGAGCGGGACTCTGGGGTTCGAAATGACCGACCAAGCGA
CGCCCAACCTGCCATCACGAGATTTCGATTCCACCGCCGCCTTCTATGAAAGGTTGGGCTTCGGAATCGT
TTTCCGGGACGCCGGCTGGATGATCCTCCAGCGCGGGGATCTCATGCTGGAGTTCTTCGCCCACCCTAGG
GGGAGGCTAACTGAAACACGGAAGGAGACAATACCGGAAGGAACCCGCGCTATGACGGCAATAAAAAGAC
AGAATAAAACGCACGGTGTTGGGTCGTTTGTTCATAAACGCGGGGTTCGGTCCCAGGGCTGGCACTCTGT
CGATACCCCACCGAGACCCCATTGGGGCCAATACGCCCGCGTTTCTTCCTTTTCCCCACCCCACCCCCCA
AGTTCGGGTGAAGGCCCAGGGCTCGCAGCCAACGTCGGGGCGGCAGGCCCTGCCATAGCCTCAGGTTACT
CATATATACTTTAGATTGATTTAAAACTTCATTTTTAATTTAAAAGGATCTAGGTGAAGATCCTTTTTGA
TAATCTCATGACCAAAATCCCTTAACGTGAGTTTTCGTTCCACTGAGCGTCAGACCCCGTAGAAAAGATC
AAAGGATCTTCTTGAGATCCTTTTTTTCTGCGCGTAATCTGCTGCTTGCAAACAAAAAAACCACCGCTAC
CAGCGGTGGTTTGTTTGCCGGATCAAGAGCTACCAACTCTTTTTCCGAAGGTAACTGGCTTCAGCAGAGC
GCAGATACCAAATACTGTTCTTCTAGTGTAGCCGTAGTTAGGCCACCACTTCAAGAACTCTGTAGCACCG
CCTACATACCTCGCTCTGCTAATCCTGTTACCAGTGGCTGCTGCCAGTGGCGATAAGTCGTGTCTTACCG
GGTTGGACTCAAGACGATAGTTACCGGATAAGGCGCAGCGGTCGGGCTGAACGGGGGGTTCGTGCACACA
GCCCAGCTTGGAGCGAACGACCTACACCGAACTGAGATACCTACAGCGTGAGCTATGAGAAAGCGCCACG
CTTCCCGAAGGGAGAAAGGCGGACAGGTATCCGGTAAGCGGCAGGGTCGGAACAGGAGAGCGCACGAGGG
AGCTTCCAGGGGGAAACGCCTGGTATCTTTATAGTCCTGTCGGGTTTCGCCACCTCTGACTTGAGCGTCG
ATTTTTGTGATGCTCGTCAGGGGGGCGGAGCCTATGGAAAAACGCCAGCAACGCGGCCTTTTTACGGTTC
CTGGCCTTTTGCTGGCCTTTTGCTCACATGTTCTTTCCTGCGTTATCCCCTGATTCTGTGGATAACCGTA
TTACCGCCATGCATTAGTTATTAATAGTAATCAATTACGGGGTCATTAGTTCATAGCCCATATATGGAGT
TCCGCGTTACATAACTTACGGTAAATGGCCCGCCTGGCTGACCGCCCAACGACCCCCGCCCATTGACGTC
AATAATGACGTATGTTCCCATAGTAACGCCAATAGGGACTTTCCATTGACGTCAATGGGTGGAGTATTTA
CGGTAAACTGCCCACTTGGCAGTACATCAAGTGTATCATATGCCAAGTACGCCCCCTATTGACGTCAATG
ACGGTAAATGGCCCGCCTGGCATTATGCCCAGTACATGACCTTATGGGACTTTCCTACTTGGCAGTACAT
CTACGTATTAGTCATCGCTATTACCATGGTGATGCGGTTTTGGCAGTACATCAATGGGCGTGGATAGCGG
TTTGACTCACGGGGATTTCCAAGTCTCCACCCCATTGACGTCAATGGGAGTTTGTTTTGGCACCAAAATC
AACGGGACTTTCCAAAATGTCGTAACAACTCCGCCCCATTGACGCAAATGGGCGGTAGGCGTGTACGGTG
GGAGGTCTATATAAGCAGAGCTGGTTTAGTGAACCGTCAGATCCGCTAGCGCTACCGGTCGCCACCATGG
TGAGCAAGGGCGAGGAGCTGTTCACCGGGGTGGTGCCCATCCTGGTCGAGCTGGACGGCGACGTAAACGG
CCACAAGTTCAGCGTGTCCGGCGAGGGCGAGGGCGATGCCACCTACGGCAAGCTGACCCTGAAGTTCATC
TGCACCACCGGCAAGCTGCCCGTGCCCTGGCCCACCCTCGTGACCACCCTGACCTACGGCGTGCAGTGCT
TCAGCCGCTACCCCGACCACATGAAGCAGCACGACTTCTTCAAGTCCGCCATGCCCGAAGGCTACGTCCA
GGAGCGCACCATCTTCTTCAAGGACGACGGCAACTACAAGACCCGCGCCGAGGTGAAGTTCGAGGGCGAC
ACCCTGGTGAACCGCATCGAGCTGAAGGGCATCGACTTCAAGGAGGACGGCAACATCCTGGGGCACAAGC
TGGAGTACAACTACAACAGCCACAACGTCTATATCATGGCCGACAAGCAGAAGAACGGCATCAAGGTGAA
CTTCAAGATCCGCCACAACATCGAGGACGGCAGCGTGCAGCTCGCCGACCACTACCAGCAGAACACCCCC
ATCGGCGACGGCCCCGTGCTGCTGCCCGACAACCACTACCTGAGCACCCAGTCCGCCCTGAGCAAAGACC
CCAACGAGAAGCGCGATCACATGGTCCTGCTGGAGTTCGTGACCGCCGCCGGGATCACTCTCGGCATGGA
CGAGCTGTACAAGTCCGGACTCAGATCTCGAGCTCAAGCTTCGAATTCTGCAGTCGACGGTACCGCGATG
TCTTCTGCTGCTGAAAATGGAGAGGCAGCACCTGGAAAACAAAATGAAGAAAAAACCTATAAAAAGACTG
CATCATCTGCTATTAAAGGTGCTATTCAGCTGGGAATAGGATACACAGTGGGTAATCTCACTTCCAAGCC
AGAACGAGATGTTCTTATGCAAGACTTTTATGTGGTGGAAAGTGTGTTCCTACCCAGCGAAGGGAGCAAT
CTGACCCCAGCACATCACTACCCAGACTTTAGATTTAAGACATACGCTCCATTAGCATTCCGATATTTCA
GAGAACTTTTTGGTATCAAGCCTGATGATTACTTGTATTCCATCTGCAGTGAACCTCTAATAGAACTGTC
TAACCCTGGAGCCAGTGGATCCTTGTTTTTTGTGACCAGTGATGATGAATTTATCATCAAAACAGTTCAG
CACAAAGAAGCTGAGTTTCTTCAGAAGCTACTGCCAGGCTATTACATGAATTTAAACCAGAATCCAAGGA
CTCTTTTGCCAAAATTTTACGGACTGTATTGTATGCAATCAGGAGGCATTAATATCAGGATTGTGGTGAT
GAACAACGTTTTGCCACGCTCCATGAGAATGCACTTTACATATGACTTGAAAGGCTCAACGTATAAGCGA
AGAGCATCCCGTAAAGAGAGAGAGAAATCCAACCCCACATTTAAGGACTTAGATTTCCTGCAAGACATGC
ACGAAGGGTTGTATTTTGATACGGAAACATACAACGCGCTTATGAAAACACTTCAGAGAGACTGCCGGGT
GCTAGAAAGCTTCAAGATCATGAAGTATAGCCTTCTGTTGGGAATTCATTTCCTGGACCATTCCCTCAAA
GAGAAAGAGGAGGAGACCCCACAAAATGTGCCTGATGCTAAGCGGACTGGGATGCAGAAGGTTCTCTACT
CAACAGCCATGGAATCTATCCAGGGTCCAGGGAAATCTGGAGATGGGATAATCACAGAGAACCCAGACAC
AATGGGAGGCATTCCAGCTAAAAGCCATAGGGGAGAAAAACTACTTTTATTTATGGGCATTATTGACATT
CTGCAATCATATAGGTTAATGAAGAAGTTAGAACATTCCTGGAAAGCTCTTGTTTATGATGGGGACACTG
TTTCTGTTCATAGACCAAGCTTTTATGCAGACAGATTTCTTAAGTTCATGAATTCCAGAGTTTTCAAGAA
AATTCAAGCTTTGAAGGCTTCACCGTCTAAGAAACGGTGCAATTCAATCGCCGCCCTAAAGGCCACTTCA
CAGGAGATTGTGTCCTCAATTAGCCAGGAATGGAAGGATGAGAAGCGGGATTTGCTGACTGAAGGACAAA
GTTTTAGCAGCCTTGATGAAGAAGCCCTGGGATCCCGACACAGGCCAGACCTGGTCCCTAGCACTCCATC
ACTGTTTGAAGCTGCTTCCTTGGCAACCACAATTTCATCTTCTTCCTTATACGTCAATGAGCACTATCCA
CACGACAGGCCTACACTCTATTCAAACAGCAAAGGGTTACCTTCCAGTTCAACATTTACCTTGGAAGAGG
GGACCATCTACTTGACCGCTGAGCCCAACACTCTGGAAGTGCAGGATGACAATGCTTCTGTGCTTGACGT
CTATTTATAACGCCCGGGATCCACCGGATCTAGATAACTGATCATAATCAGCCATACCACATTTGTAGAG
GTTTTACTTGCTTTAAAAAACCTCCCACACCTCCCCCTGAACCTGAAACATAAAATGAATGCAATTGTTG
TTGTTAACTTGTTTATTGCAGCTTATAATGGTTACAAATAAAGCAATAGCATCACAAATTTCACAAATAA
AGCATTTTTTTCACTGCATTCTAGTTGTGGTTTGTCCAAACTCATCAATGTATCTTAACGCGTAAATTGT
AAGCGTTAATATTTTGTTAAAATTCGCGTTAAATTTTTGTTAAATCAGCTCATTTTTTAACCAATAGGCC
GAAATCGGCAAAATCCCTTATAAATCAAAAGAATAGACCGAGATAGGGT
[37 nt withheld, positions 5580-5616]
AAAGAACGTGGACTCCAACGTCAAAGG
[49 nt withheld, positions 5644-5692]
T
[91 nt withheld, positions 5694-5784]
G
[124 nt withheld, positions 5786-5909]
CAGGTGGCACTTTTCGGGGAAATGTGCGCGGAACCCCTATTTGTTTATTTTTCTAAATACATTCAAATAT
GTATCCGCTCATGAGACAATAACCCTGATAAATGCTTCAATAATATTGAAAAAGGAAGAGTCCTGAGGCG
GAAAGAACCAGCTGTGGAATGTGTGTCAGTTAGGGTGTGGAAAGTCCCCAGGCTCCCCAGCAGGCAGAAG
TATGCAAAGCATGCATCTCAATTAGTCAGCAACCAGGTGTGGAAAGTCCCCAGGCTCCCCAGCAGGCAGA
AGTATGCAAAGCATGCATCTCAATTAGTCAGCAACCATAGTCCCGCCCCTAACTCCGCCCATCCCGCCCC
TAACTCCGCCCAGTTCCGCCCATTCTCCGCCCCATGGCTGACTAATTTTTTTTATTTATGCAGAGGCCGA
GGCCGCCTCGGCCTCTGAGCTATTC
